>Addgene plasmid #191307 | pET24a_thyA_R166Q_untagged | addgene full sequence | sequence record 378105 | Addgene NGS Result
TGGCGAATGGG
[124 nt withheld, positions 12-135]
C
[91 nt withheld, positions 137-227]
A
[49 nt withheld, positions 229-277]
CCTTTGACGTTGGAGTCCACGTTCTTT
[37 nt withheld, positions 305-341]
ACCCTATCTCGGTCTATTCTTTTGATTTATAAGGGATTTTGCCGATTTCGGCCTATTGGTTAAAAAATGA
GCTGATTTAACAAAAATTTAACGCGAATTTTAACAAAATATTAACGCTTACAATTTAGGTGGCACTTTTC
GGGGAAATGTGCGCGGAACCCCTATTTGTTTATTTTTCTAAATACATTCAAATATGTATCCGCTCATGAA
TTAATTCTTAGAAAAACTCATCGAGCATCAAATGAAACTGCAATTTATTCATATCAGGATTATCAATACC
ATATTTTTGAAAAAGCCGTTTCTGTAATGAAGGAGAAAACTCACCGAGGCAGTTCCATAGGATGGCAAGA
TCCTGGTATCGGTCTGCGATTCCGACTCGTCCAACATCAATACAACCTATTAATTTCCCCTCGTCAAAAA
TAAGGTTATCAAGTGAGAAATCACCATGAGTGACGACTGAATCCGGTGAGAATGGCAAAAGTTTATGCAT
TTCTTTCCAGACTTGTTCAACAGGCCAGCCATTACGCTCGTCATCAAAATCACTCGCATCAACCAAACCG
TTATTCATTCGTGATTGCGCCTGAGCGAGACGAAATACGCGATCGCTGTTAAAAGGACAATTACAAACAG
GAATCGAATGCAACCGGCGCAGGAACACTGCCAGCGCATCAACAATATTTTCACCTGAATCAGGATATTC
TTCTAATACCTGGAATGCTGTTTTCCCGGGGATCGCAGTGGTGAGTAACCATGCATCATCAGGAGTACGG
ATAAAATGCTTGATGGTCGGAAGAGGCATAAATTCCGTCAGCCAGTTTAGTCTGACCATCTCATCTGTAA
CATCATTGGCAACGCTACCTTTGCCATGTTTCAGAAACAACTCTGGCGCATCGGGCTTCCCATACAATCG
ATAGATTGTCGCACCTGATTGCCCGACATTATCGCGAGCCCATTTATACCCATATAAATCAGCATCCATG
TTGGAATTTAATCGCGGCCTAGAGCAAGACGTTTCCCGTTGAATATGGCTCATAACACCCCTTGTATTAC
TGTTTATGTAAGCAGACAGTTTTATTGTTCATGACCAAAATCCCTTAACGTGAGTTTTCGTTCCACTGAG
CGTCAGACCCCGTAGAAAAGATCAAAGGATCTTCTTGAGATCCTTTTTTTCTGCGCGTAATCTGCTGCTT
GCAAACAAAAAAACCACCGCTACCAGCGGTGGTTTGTTTGCCGGATCAAGAGCTACCAACTCTTTTTCCG
AAGGTAACTGGCTTCAGCAGAGCGCAGATACCAAATACTGTCCTTCTAGTGTAGCCGTAGTTAGGCCACC
ACTTCAAGAACTCTGTAGCACCGCCTACATACCTCGCTCTGCTAATCCTGTTACCAGTGGCTGCTGCCAG
TGGCGATAAGTCGTGTCTTACCGGGTTGGACTCAAGACGATAGTTACCGGATAAGGCGCAGCGGTCGGGC
TGAACGGGGGGTTCGTGCACACAGCCCAGCTTGGAGCGAACGACCTACACCGAACTGAGATACCTACAGC
GTGAGCTATGAGAAAGCGCCACGCTTCCCGAAGGGAGAAAGGCGGACAGGTATCCGGTAAGCGGCAGGGT
CGGAACAGGAGAGCGCACGAGGGAGCTTCCAGGGGGAAACGCCTGGTATCTTTATAGTCCTGTCGGGTTT
CGCCACCTCTGACTTGAGCGTCGATTTTTGTGATGCTCGTCAGGGGGGCGGAGCCTATGGAAAAACGCCA
GCAACGCGGCCTTTTTACGGTTCCTGGCCTTTTGCTGGCCTTTTGCTCACATGTTCTTTCCTGCGTTATC
CCCTGATTCTGTGGATAACCGTATTACCGCCTTTGAGTGAGCTGATACCGCTCGCCGCAGCCGAACGACC
GAGCGCAGCGAGTCAGTGAGCGAGGAAGCGGAAGAGCGCCTGATGCGGTATTTTCTCCTTACGCATCTGT
GCGGTATTTCACACCGCAATGGTGCACTCTCAGTACAATCTGCTCTGATGCCGCATAGTTAAGCCAGTAT
ACACTCCGCTATCGCTACGTGACTGGGTCATGGCTGCGCCCCGACACCCGCCAACACCCGCTGACGCGCC
CTGACGGGCTTGTCTGCTCCCGGCATCCGCTTACAGACAAGCTGTGACCGTCTCCGGGAGCTGCATGTGT
CAGAGGTTTTCACCGTCATCACCGAAACGCGCGAGGCAGCTGCGGTAAAGCTCATCAGCGTGGTCGTGAA
GCGATTCACAGATGTCTGCCTGTTCATCCGCGTCCAGCTCGTTGAGTTTCTCCAGAAGCGTTAATGTCTG
GCTTCTGATAAAGCGGGCCATGTTAAGGGCGGTTTTTTCCTGTTTGGTCACTGATGCCTCCGTGTAAGGG
GGATTTCTGTTCATGGGGGTAATGATACCGATGAAACGAGAGAGGATGCTCACGATACGGGTTACTGATG
ATGAACATGCCCGGTTACTGGAACGTTGTGAGGGTAAACAACTGGCGGTATGGATGCGGCGGGACCAGAG
AAAAATCACTCAGGGTCAATGCCAGCGCTTCGTTAATACAGATGTAGGTGTTCCACAGGGTAGCCAGCAG
CATCCTGCGATGCAGATCCGGAACATAATGGTGCAGGGCGCTGACTTCCGCGTTTCCAGACTTTACGAAA
CACGGAAACCGAAGACCATTCATGTTGTTGCTCAGGTCGCAGACGTTTTGCAGCAGCAGTCGCTTCACGT
TCGCTCGCGTATCGGTGATTCATTCTGCTAACCAGTAAGGCAACCCCGCCAGCCTAGCCGGGTCCTCAAC
GACAGGAGCACGATCATGCGCACCCGTGGGGCCGCCATGCCGGCGATAATGGCCTGCTTCTCGCCGAAAC
GTTTGGTGGCGGGACCAGTGACGAAGGCTTGAGCGAGGGCGTGCAAGATTCCGAATACCGCAAGCGACAG
GCCGATCATCGTCGCGCTCCAGCGAAAGCGGTCCTCGCCGAAAATGACCCAGAGCGCTGCCGGCACCTGT
CCTACGAGTTGCATGATAAAGAAGACAGTCATAAGTGCGGCGACGATAGTCATGCCCCGCGCCCACCGGA
AGGAGCTGACTGGGTTGAAGGCTCTCAAGGGCATCGGTCGAGATCCCGGTGCCTAATGAGTGAGCTAACT
TACATTAATTGCGTTGCGCTCACTGCCCGCTTTCCAGTCGGGAAACCTGTCGTGCCAGCTGCATTAATGA
ATCGGCCAACGCGCGGGGAGAGGCGGTTTGCGTATTGGGCGCCAGGGTGGTTTTTCTTTTCACCAGTGAG
ACGGGCAACAGCTGATTGCCCTTCACCGCCTGGCCCTGAGAGAGTTGCAGCAAGCGGTCCACGCTGGTTT
GCCCCAGCAGGCGAAAATCCTGTTTGATGGTGGTTAACGGCGGGATATAACATGAGCTGTCTTCGGTATC
GTCGTATCCCACTACCGAGATATCCGCACCAACGCGCAGCCCGGACTCGGTAATGGCGCGCATTGCGCCC
AGCGCCATCTGATCGTTGGCAACCAGCATCGCAGTGGGAACGATGCCCTCATTCAGCATTTGCATGGTTT
GTTGAAAACCGGACATGGCACTCCAGTCGCCTTCCCGTTCCGCTATCGGCTGAATTTGATTGCGAGTGAG
ATATTTATGCCAGCCAGCCAGACGCAGACGCGCCGAGACAGAACTTAATGGGCCCGCTAACAGCGCGATT
TGCTGGTGACCCAATGCGACCAGATGCTCCACGCCCAGTCGCGTACCGTCTTCATGGGAGAAAATAATAC
TGTTGATGGGTGTCTGGTCAGAGACATCAAGAAATAACGCCGGAACATTAGTGCAGGCAGCTTCCACAGC
AATGGCATCCTGGTCATCCAGCGGATAGTTAATGATCAGCCCACTGACGCGTTGCGCGAGAAGATTGTGC
ACCGCCGCTTTACAGGCTTCGACGCCGCTTCGTTCTACCATCGACACCACCACGCTGGCACCCAGTTGAT
CGGCGCGAGATTTAATCGCCGCGACAATTTGCGACGGCGCGTGCAGGGCCAGACTGGAGGTGGCAACGCC
AATCAGCAACGACTGTTTGCCCGCCAGTTGTTGTGCCACGCGGTTGGGAATGTAATTCAGCTCCGCCATC
GCCGCTTCCACTTTTTCCCGCGTTTTCGCAGAAACGTGGCTGGCCTGGTTCACCACGCGGGAAACGGTCT
GATAAGAGACACCGGCATACTCTGCGACATCGTATAACGTTACTGGTTTCACATTCACCACCCTGAATTG
ACTCTCTTCCGGGCGCTATCATGCCATACCGCGAAAGGTTTTGCGCCATTCGATGGTGTCCGGGATCTCG
ACGCTCTCCCTTATGCGACTCCTGCATTAGGAAGCAGCCCAGTAGTAGGTTGAGGCCGTTGAGCACCGCC
GCCGCAAGGAATGGTGCATGCAAGGAGATGGCGCCCAACAGTCCCCCGGCCACGGGGCCTGCCACCATAC
CCACGCCGAAACAAGCGCTCATGAGCCCGAAGTGGCGAGCCCGATCTTCCCCATCGGTGATGTCGGCGAT
ATAGGCGCCAGCAACCGCACCTGTGGCGCCGGTGATGCCGGCCACGATGCGTCCGGCGTAGAGGATCGAG
ATCTCGATCCCGCGAAATTAATACGACTCACTATAGGGGAATTGTGAGCGGATAACAATTCCCCTCTAGA
AATAATTTTGTTTAACTTTAAGAAGGAGATATACATATGAAACAGTATTTAGAACTGATGCAAAAAGTGC
TCGACGAAGGCACACAGAAAAACGACCGTACCGGAACCGGAACGCTTTCCATTTTTGGTCATCAGATGCG
TTTTAACCTGCAAGATGGATTCCCGCTGGTGACAACTAAACGTTGCCACCTGCGTTCCATCATCCATGAA
CTGCTGTGGTTTCTGCAGGGCGACACTAACATTGCTTATCTACACGAAAACAATGTCACCATCTGGGACG
AATGGGCCGATGAAAACGGCGACCTCGGGCCAGTGTATGGTAAACAGTGGCGCGCCTGGCCAACGCCAGA
TGGTCGTCATATTGACCAGATCACTACGGTACTGAACCAGCTGAAAAACGACCCGGATTCGCGCCGCATT
ATTGTTTCAGCGTGGAACGTAGGCGAACTGGATAAAATGGCGCTGGCACCGTGCCATGCATTCTTCCAGT
TCTATGTGGCAGACGGCAAACTCTCTTGCCAGCTTTATCAGCAGTCCTGTGACGTCTTCCTCGGCCTGCC
GTTCAACATTGCCAGCTACGCGTTATTGGTGCATATGATGGCGCAGCAGTGCGATCTGGAAGTGGGTGAT
TTTGTCTGGACCGGTGGCGACACGCATCTGTACAGCAACCATATGGATCAAACTCATCTGCAATTAAGCC
GCGAACCGCGTCCGCTGCCGAAGTTGATTATCAAACGTAAACCCGAATCCATCTTCGACTACCGTTTCGA
AGACTTTGAGATTGAAGGCTACGATCCGCATCCGGGCATTAAAGCGCCGGTGGCTATCTAACTCGAGCAC
CACCACCACCACCACTGAGATCCGGCTGCTAACAAAGCCCGAAAGGAAGCTGAGTTGGCTGCTGCCACCG
CTGAGCAATAACTAGCATAACCCCTTGGGGCCTCTAAACGGGTCTTGAGGGGTTTTTTGCTGAAAGGAGG
AACTATATCCGGAT
Features (pLannotate 1.2.2; 19 found; start..end, strand, type, name):
     12..440     +  rep_origin     f1 ori (sequence partly withheld): f1 bacteriophage origin of replication; arrow indicates direction of (+) strand synthesis
    493..550     +  promoter       AmpR promoter (fragment): bla
    559..1374    -  CDS            KanR: aminoglycoside phosphotransferase; aph(3')-Ia; confers resistance to kanamycin in bacteria or G418 (Geneticin®) in eukaryotes
   1496..2084    +  rep_origin     ori: high-copy-number ColE1/pMB1/pBR322/pUC origin of replication
   2270..2409    -  misc_feature   bom: basis of mobility region from pBR322
   2511..2702    -  CDS            rop: Rop protein, which maintains plasmids at low copy number; rop
   2719..3099    +  CDS            YPB1_ECOLX: Protein predicted: Swiss-Prot protein existence level 4. From Escherichia coli.
   3171..3462    -  CDS            TcR (fragment): tetracycline efflux protein; tet; confers resistance to tetracycline
   3477..3498    -  protein_bind   CAP binding site: CAP binding activates transcription in the presence of cAMP. E. coli catabolite activator protein
   3511..4593    -  CDS            lacI: lac repressor; lacI; The lac repressor binds to the lac operator to inhibit transcription in E. coli. This inhibition can be relieved by adding lactose or isopropyl-β-D-thiogalactopyranoside (IPTG).
   4594..4671    -  promoter       lacI promoter: lacI
   4679..4958    -  CDS            TcR (fragment): tetracycline efflux protein; tet; confers resistance to tetracycline
   4980..4998    +  promoter       T7 promoter: promoter for bacteriophage T7 RNA polymerase
   4999..5023    +  protein_bind   lac operator: The lac repressor binds to the lac operator to inhibit transcription in E. coli. This inhibition can be relieved by adding lactose or isopropyl-β-D-thiogalactopyranoside (IPTG). lac repressor encoded by lacI
   5038..5060    +  RBS            RBS: efficient ribosome binding site from bacteriophage T7 gene 10 (Olins and Rangwala, 1989)
   5068..5859    +  CDS            thyA: TYSY_ECO57 - Experimental evidence at protein level: Swiss-Prot protein existence level 1. Catalyzes the reductive methylation of 2'-deoxyuridine-5'- monophosphate (dUMP) to 2'-deoxythymidine-5'-monophosphate (dTMP) while utilizing 5,10-methylenetetrahydrofolate (mTHF) as the methyl donor and reductant in the reaction, yielding dihydrofolate (DHF) as a by- product. This enzymatic reaction provides an intracellular de novo source of dTMP, an essential precursor for DNA biosynthesis. From Escherichia coli O157:H7.
   5869..5886    +  CDS            9xHis (fragment): 9xHis affinity tag
   5896..5945    +  CDS            SET1 (fragment): solubility-enhancement tag derived from T7 phage gene 10B
   5953..6000    +  terminator     T7 terminator: transcription terminator for bacteriophage T7 RNA polymerase
