[The description below was written by a language model from this plasmid's Addgene catalogue record and pLannotate feature annotations shown in this document.]
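Description:
pET24a_thyA_R166Q_untagged is a bacterial expression plasmid built on the pET-24a backbone for producing a point mutant of Escherichia coli thymidylate synthase (thyA, also called TS). It is about 6 kb and is maintained in E. coli through a ColE1/pBR322-type origin accompanied by the bom and rop elements, with selection by kanamycin through an aminoglycoside phosphotransferase gene. An f1 phage origin is also present. The catalogue lists the plasmid as high copy, although rop normally moderates the copy number of this origin type. Short tetracycline-resistance and AmpR promoter fragments in the annotation are likely backbone remnants or similarity matches, not functional markers.

The thyA coding sequence, carrying the R166Q substitution, was inserted between XbaI and XhoI sites and sits downstream of a T7 promoter, a lac operator and the phage T7 gene 10 ribosome binding site, with a T7 terminator following it. The plasmid-borne lacI gene supplies lac repressor, so transcription requires a host that provides T7 RNA polymerase and is normally switched on with IPTG. The vector's His-tag coding sequence is still annotated just after the thyA reading frame. Since the construct is named as untagged, the insert presumably ends in its own stop codon so that the tag is not translated, but the record does not confirm this.

Thymidylate synthase converts dUMP to dTMP using methylenetetrahydrofolate and releases dihydrofolate, providing the de novo source of thymidylate for DNA synthesis. The record does not state the functional effect of R166Q. The plasmid is intended for expressing the untagged mutant enzyme and was deposited alongside a study mapping the genetic landscape of a metabolic interaction.
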