Addgene plasmid #191307: pET24a_thyA_R166Q_untagged
Purpose: Bacterial expression of E. coli thyA (thymidylate synthase)
Depositing lab: Kimberly Reynolds. Depositing organization: University of Texas Southwestern Medical Center. Publication: The genetic landscape of a metabolic interaction. Nguyen TN, Ingle C, Thompson S, Reynolds KA. Nat Commun. 2024 Apr 18;15(1):3351. doi: 10.1038/s41467-024-47671-0. PubMed 38637543.
Backbone
  Vector backbone: pET-24a
  Vector type: Bacterial Expression
Growth in bacteria
  Bacterial resistance: Kanamycin, 50 μg/mL
  Growth temperature: 30°C
  Growth strain: DH5alpha
  Copy number: High Copy
Gene/Insert
  Gene/Insert name: thyA (alt name: TS)
  Species: E. coli
  Mutation: R166Q TYMS
  Promoter: T7
  Cloning method: Restriction Enzyme; 5′ cloning site Xbal (not destroyed); 3′ cloning site Xhol (not destroyed)
  Sequencing primers: 5′ T7; 3′ T7 terminator
Terms and licenses: Academic/Nonprofit Terms; Industry Terms: Not Available to Industry
Depositor comments: Please visit https://doi.org/10.1101/2023.05.28.542639 for bioRxiv preprint.
How to cite: pET24a_thyA_R166Q_untagged was a gift from Kimberly Reynolds (Addgene plasmid # 191307 ; http://n2t.net/addgene:191307 ; RRID:Addgene_191307)
